>Addgene plasmid #143316 | TFORF1796 | addgene full sequence | sequence record 427321 | Addgene NGS Result
TTAATGTAGTCTTATGCAATACTCTTGTAGTCTTGCAACATGGTAACGATGAGTTAGCAACATGCCTTAC
AAGGAGAGAAAAAGCACCGTGCATGCCGATTGGTGGAAGTAAGGTGGTACGATCGTGCCTTATTAGGAAG
GCAACAGACGGGTCTGACATGGATTGGACGAACCACTGAATTGCCGCATTGCAGAGATATTGTATTTAAG
TGCCTAGCTCGATACATAAACGGGTCTCTCTGGTTAGACCAGATCTGAGCCTGGGAGCTCTCTGGCTAAC
TAGGGAACCCACTGCTTAAGCCTCAATAAAGCTTGCCTTGAGTGCTTCAAGTAGTGTGTGCCCGTCTGTT
GTGTGACTCTGGTAACTAGAGATCCCTCAGACCCTTTTAGTCAGTGTGGAAAATCTCTAGCAGTGGCGCC
CGAACAGGGACTTGAAAGCGAAAGGGAAACCAGAGGAGCTCTCTCGACGCAGGACTCGGCTTGCTGAAGC
GCGCACGGCAAGAGGCGAGGGGCGGCGACTGGTGAGTACGCCAAAAATTTTGACTAGCGGAGGCTAGAAG
GAGAGAGATGGGTGCGAGAGCGTCAGTATTAAGCGGGGGAGAATTAGATCGCGATGGGAAAAAATTCGGT
TAAGGCCAGGGGGAAAGAAAAAATATAAATTAAAACATATAGTATGGGCAAGCAGGGAGCTAGAACGATT
CGCAGTTAATCCTGGCCTGTTAGAAACATCAGAAGGCTGTAGACAAATACTGGGACAGCTACAACCATCC
CTTCAGACAGGATCAGAAGAACTTAGATCATTATATAATACAGTAGCAACCCTCTATTGTGTGCATCAAA
GGATAGAGATAAAAGACACCAAGGAAGCTTTAGACAAGATAGAGGAAGAGCAAAACAAAAGTAAGACCAC
CGCACAGCAAGCGGCCGCTGATCTTCAGACCTGGAGGAGGAGATATGAGGGACAATTGGAGAAGTGAATT
ATATAAATATAAAGTAGTAAAAATTGAACCATTAGGAGTAGCACCCACCAAGGCAAAGAGAAGAGTGGTG
CAGAGAGAAAAAAGAGCAGTGGGAATAGGAGCTTTGTTCCTTGGGTTCTTGGGAGCAGCAGGAAGCACTA
TGGGCGCAGCGTCAATGACGCTGACGGTACAGGCCAGACAATTATTGTCTGGTATAGTGCAGCAGCAGAA
CAATTTGCTGAGGGCTATTGAGGCGCAACAGCATCTGTTGCAACTCACAGTCTGGGGCATCAAGCAGCTC
CAGGCAAGAATCCTGGCTGTGGAAAGATACCTAAAGGATCAACAGCTCCTGGGGATTTGGGGTTGCTCTG
GAAAACTCATTTGCACCACTGCTGTGCCTTGGAATGCTAGTTGGAGTAATAAATCTCTGGAACAGATTTG
GAATCACACGACCTGGATGGAGTGGGACAGAGAAATTAACAATTACACAAGCTTAATACACTCCTTAATT
GAAGAATCGCAAAACCAGCAAGAAAAGAATGAACAAGAATTATTGGAATTAGATAAATGGGCAAGTTTGT
GGAATTGGTTTAACATAACAAATTGGCTGTGGTATATAAAATTATTCATAATGATAGTAGGAGGCTTGGT
AGGTTTAAGAATAGTTTTTGCTGTACTTTCTATAGTGAATAGAGTTAGGCAGGGATATTCACCATTATCG
TTTCAGACCCACCTCCCAACCCCGAGGGGACCCATGCATTGCATCTCAATTAGTCAGCAACCAGGTGTGG
AAAGTCCCCAGGCTCCCCAGCAGGCAGAAGTATGCAAAGCATGCGTCTCAATTAGTCAGCAACCATAGTC
CCGCCCCTAACTCCGCCCATCCCGCCCCTAACTCCGCCCAGTTCCGCCCATTCTCCGCCCCATGGCTGAC
TAATTTTTTTTATTTATGCAGAGGCCGAGGCCGCCTCGGCCTCTGAGCTATTCCAGAAGTAGTGAGGAGG
CTTTTTTGGAGGCCTAGGCTTTTGCAAAAAGCTTTCTAGAGGTACCACCGGAGCTTACCATGACCGAGTA
CAAGCCCACGGTGCGCCTCGCCACCCGCGACGACGTCCCCAGGGCCGTACGCACCCTCGCCGCCGCGTTC
GCCGACTACCCCGCCACGCGCCACACCGTCGATCCGGACCGCCACATCGAGCGGGTCACCGAGCTGCAAG
AACTCTTCCTCACGCGCGTCGGGCTCGACATCGGCAAGGTGTGGGTCGCGGACGACGGCGCCGCCGTGGC
GGTCTGGACCACGCCGGAGAGCGTCGAAGCGGGGGCGGTGTTCGCCGAGATCGGCCCGCGCATGGCCGAG
TTGAGCGGTTCCCGGCTGGCCGCGCAGCAACAGATGGAAGGCCTCCTGGCGCCGCACCGGCCCAAGGAGC
CCGCGTGGTTCCTGGCCACCGTCGGCGTCTCGCCCGACCACCAGGGCAAGGGTCTGGGCAGCGCCGTCGT
GCTCCCCGGAGTGGAGGCGGCCGAGCGCGCCGGGGTGCCCGCCTTCCTGGAGACCTCCGCGCCCCGCAAC
CTCCCCTTCTACGAGCGGCTCGGCTTCACCGTCACCGCCGACGTCGAGGTGCCCGAAGGACCGCGCACCT
GGTGCATGACCCGCAAGCCCGGTGCCAGTTAACGAATTCTAGATCTTGAGACAAATGGCAGTATTCATCC
ACAATTTTAAAAGAAAAGGGGGGATTGGGGGGTACAGTGCAGGGGAAAGAATAGTAGACATAATAGCAAC
AGACATACAAACTAAAGAATTACAAAAACAAATTACAAAAATTCAAAATTTTCGGGTTTATTACAGGGAC
AGCAGAGATCCACTTTGGCGCCGGCTCGAGGCCTGCAGGTGCAAAGATGGATAAAGTTTTAAACAGAGAG
GAATCTTTGCAGCTAATGGACCTTCTAGGTCTTGAAAGGAGTGGGAATTGGCTCCGGTGCCCGTCAGTGG
GCAGAGCGCACATCGCCCACAGTCCCCGAGAAGTTGGGGGGAGGGGTCGGCAATTGAACCGGTGCCTAGA
GAAGGTGGCGCGGGGTAAACTGGGAAAGTGATGTCGTGTACTGGCTCCGCCTTTTTCCCGAGGGTGGGGG
AGAACCGTATATAAGTGCAGTAGTCGCCGTGAACGTTCTTTTTCGCAACGGGTTTGCCGCCAGAACACAG
GTAAGTGCCGTGTGTGGTTCCCGCGGGCCTGGCCTCTTTACGGGTTATGGCCCTTGCGTGCCTTGAATTA
CTTCCACCTGGCTGCAGTACGTGATTCTTGATCCCGAGCTTCGGGTTGGAAGTGGGTGGGAGAGTTCGAG
GCCTTGCGCTTAAGGAGCCCCTTCGCCTCGTGCTTGAGTTGAGGCCTGGCCTGGGCGCTGGGGCCGCCGC
GTGCGAATCTGGTGGCACCTTCGCGCCTGTCTCGCTGCTTTCGATAAGTCTCTAGCCATTTAAAATTTTT
GATGACCTGCTGCGACGCTTTTTTTCTGGCAAGATAGTCTTGTAAATGCGGGCCAAGATCTGCACACTGG
TATTTCGGTTTTTGGGGCCGCGGGCGGCGACGGGGCCCGTGCGTCCCAGCGCACATGTTCGGCGAGGCGG
GGCCTGCGAGCGCGGCCACCGAGAATCGGACGGGGGTAGTCTCAAGCTGGCCGGCCTGCTCTGGTGCCTG
GCCTCGCGCCGCCGTGTATCGCCCCGCCCTGGGCGGCAAGGCTGGCCCGGTCGGCACCAGTTGCGTGAGC
GGAAAGATGGCCGCTTCCCGGCCCTGCTGCAGGGAGCTCAAAATGGAGGACGCGGCGCTCGGGAGAGCGG
GCGGGTGAGTCACCCACACAAAGGAAAAGGGCCTTTCCGTCCTCAGCCGTCGCTTCATGTGACTCCACGG
AGTACCGGGCGCCGTCCAGGCACCTCGATTAGTTCTCGAGCTTTTGGAGTACGTCGTCTTTAGGTTGGGG
GGAGGGGTTTTATGCGATGGAGTTTCCCCACACTGAGTGGGTGGAGACTGAAGTTAGGCCAGCTTGGCAC
TTGATGTAATTCTCCTTGGAATTTGCCCTTTTTGAGTTTGGATCTTGGTTCATTCTCAAGCCTCAGACAG
TGGTTCAAAGTTTTTTTCTTCCATTTCAGGTGTCGTGAGGCTAGCACCGCCACCATGGATAGCAGCCAAC
AGAAAACATTTCGAGGACATGATGCCCCTGTTTTAAGTCTTTCCTTTGATCCTAAGGACATCTTTCTGGC
ATCAGCTAGTTGTGATGGATCTGTCAGAGTGTGGCAAATTTCAGATCAGACATGTGCTATTAGTTGGCCA
CTGCTACAAAAATGCAACGATGTGATAAATGCAAAATCAATCTGCAGACTTGCTTGGCAGCCAAAAAGTG
GGAAGTTACTGGCAATTCCTGTGGAAAAATCTGTTAAGCTATATAGAAGAGAATCTTGGAGTCATCAATT
TGATCTTTCAGATAATTTCATCTCTCAGACCCTCAATATAGTAACCTGGTCTCCCTGTGGGCAATATTTA
GCTGCAGGTAGTATTAATGGTCTAATCATAGTTTGGAATGTGGAAACCAAAGACTGCATGGAAAGGGTGA
AACATGAGAAAGGTTATGCAATTTGTGGTCTGGCATGGCATCCTACTTGTGGTCGAATATCGTATACTGA
TGCGGAAGGAAATCTAGGGCTTCTAGAGAATGTTTGTGACCCCAGTGGAAAGACATCAAGCAGTAAGGTA
TCTAGCAGAGTGGAAAAGGATTATAATGATCTTTTTGATGGAGATGATATGAGTAATGCTGGTGATTTTC
TAAATGACAATGCAGTTGAGATCCCTTCTTTTTCAAAAGGGATTATAAATGATGATGAGGATGATGAAGA
CCTCATGATGGCTTCAGGTCGTCCTAGACAGCGAAGTCACATCCTAGAAGATGATGAAAACTCAGTTGAT
ATTTCAATGCTAAAAACTGGTTCTAGTCTTCTCAAAGAGGAGGAGGAAGATGGTCAAGAAGGCAGCATTC
ACAATCTACCACTTGTAACATCCCAAAGGCCATTTTATGATGGACCCATGCCAACTCCCCGGCAAAAGCC
ATTTCAGTCAGGTTCTACACCGTTGCATCTCACTCACAGATTCATGGTGTGGAACTCTATTGGAATTATT
CGCTGCTATAATGATGAGCAAGACAATGCCATAGATGTGGAGTTCCATGATACCTCCATACACCATGCAA
CACACTTATCAAACACTTTGAATTATACAATAGCAGATCTTTCCCACGAAGCTATTTTGTTGGCATGTGA
AAGCACTGATGAACTAGCAAGCAAGCTTCACTGCCTGCACTTTAGTTCTTGGGATTCAAGCAAAGAGTGG
ATAATAGACTTGCCTCAGAATGAGGATATTGAAGCCATATGTCTCGGTCAAGGATGGGCTGCTGCCGCTA
CTAGTGCCCTGCTTCTTCGATTGTTTACTATTGGAGGGGTTCAAAAAGAGGTATTCAGCCTTGCTGGACC
TGTGGTGTCAATGGCAGGACATGGAGAACAGCTTTTCATTGTTTATCACAGAGGTACAGGATTTGATGGG
GATCAGTGCCTTGGAGTTCAACTGCTAGAGCTGGGGAAAAAGAAAAAACAAATTTTGCATGGTGACCCTC
TTCCTCTTACAAGGAAATCCTACCTTGCATGGATTGGGTTTTCAGCTGAAGGTACCCCTTGTTACGTGGA
TTCAGAAGGAATTGTTCGAATGCTTAACAGAGGACTTGGTAATACGTGGACTCCTATATGTAATACAAGA
GAGCACTGCAAAGGAAAATCTGATCACTACTGGGTGGTTGGTATCCATGAAAATCCCCAGCAACTAAGGT
GCATTCCTTGTAAAGGTTCTCGGTTTCCCCCAACCCTTCCACGCCCTGCTGTTGCTATATTATCCTTTAA
GCTTCCTTACTGTCAGATTGCAACAGAGAAAGGACAAATGGAGGAGCAATTTTGGCGTTCAGTTATATTT
CACAACCACCTTGATTATTTAGCTAAAAATGGTTATGAATATGAAGAGAGCACTAAAAATCAAGCAACAA
AAGAGCAACAGGAACTTTTAATGAAAATGCTTGCGCTTTCTTGTAAACTGGAGCGAGAATTCCGTTGTGT
GGAACTTGCTGATCTAATGACTCAAAATGCTGTGAATTTAGCCATTAAATATGCTTCTCGCTCTCGGAAA
TTAATACTGGCTCAAAAACTAAGTGAACTGGCTGTAGAGAAGGCAGCCGAATTGACAGCAACCCAGGTGG
AAGAGGAAGAAGAAGAAGAAGATTTCAGAAAAAAGCTGAATGCTGGTTACAGCAATACTGCTACAGAGTG
GAGCCAACCAAGGTTCAGAAATCAAGTTGAAGAAGATGCTGAGGACAGTGGAGAAGCTGATGATGAAGAA
AAACCAGAAATACATAAGCCTGGACAGAACTCGTTTTCCAAAAGTACAAATTCCTCTGATGTTTCAGCTA
AGTCAGGTGCAGTTACCTTTAGCAGCCAAGGACGAGTAAATCCCTTTAAGGTATCAGCCAGTTCCAAAGA
ACCAGCCATGTCAATGAATTCAGCACGTTCAACTAATATTTTAGACAATATGGGCAAATCATCCAAGAAA
TCCACTGCACTTAGTCGAACTACAAATAATGAAAAGTCTCCCATTATAAAGCCTCTGATTCCAAAGCCGA
AGCCTAAGCAGGCATCTGCAGCATCCTATTTCCAGAAAAGAAATTCTCAAACTAATAAAACTGAGGAAGT
GAAAGAAGAAAATCTTAAAAATGTATTATCTGAAACCCCAGCTATATGTCCTCCTCAAAACACTGAAAAC
CAAAGGCCAAAGACCGGGTTCCAGATGTGGTTAGAAGAAAATAGAAGTAATATTTTGTCTGACAATCCTG
ACTTTTCAGATGAAGCAGACATAATAAAAGAAGGAATGATTCGATTTAGAGTATTGTCAACTGAAGAAAG
AAAGGTGTGGGCTAACAAAGCCAAAGGAGAAACGGCAAGTGAAGGAACTGAAGCAAAGAAGCGAAAACGT
GTGGTTGATGAAAGTGATGAAACAGAAAACCAGGAAGAAAAAGCAAAAGAGAACCTGAATTTGTCTAAAA
AGCAGAAACCTTTAGATTTTTCTACAAATCAGAAACTATCAGCTTTTGCATTTAAGCAGGAGTAGTAATG
AACTAGTCCGTAACTTGAAAGTATTTCGATTTCTTGGCTTTATATATCTTGTGGAAAGGACGACGAAGGG
CCGAATGTATGTGAGAGACGCGTTAAGTCGACAATCAACCTCTGGATTACAAAATTTGTGAAAGATTGAC
TGGTATTCTTAACTATGTTGCTCCTTTTACGCTATGTGGATACGCTGCTTTAATGCCTTTGTATCATGCT
ATTGCTTCCCGTATGGCTTTCATTTTCTCCTCCTTGTATAAATCCTGGTTGCTGTCTCTTTATGAGGAGT
TGTGGCCCGTTGTCAGGCAACGTGGCGTGGTGTGCACTGTGTTTGCTGACGCAACCCCCACTGGTTGGGG
CATTGCCACCACCTGTCAGCTCCTTTCCGGGACTTTCGCTTTCCCCCTCCCTATTGCCACGGCGGAACTC
ATCGCCGCCTGCCTTGCCCGCTGCTGGACAGGGGCTCGGCTGTTGGGCACTGACAATTCCGTGGTGTTGT
CGGGGAAATCATCGTCCTTTCCTTGGCTGCTCGCCTGTGTTGCCACCTGGATTCTGCGCGGGACGTCCTT
CTGCTACGTCCCTTCGGCCCTCAATCCAGCGGACCTTCCTTCCCGCGGCCTGCTGCCGGCTCTGCGGCCT
CTTCCGCGTCTTCGCCTTCGCCCTCAGACGAGTCGGATCTCCCTTTGGGCCGCCTCCCCGCGTCGACTTT
AAGACCAATGACTTACAAGGCAGCTGTAGATCTTAGCCACTTTTTAAAAGAAAAGGGGGGACTGGAAGGG
CTAATTCACTCCCAACGAAGACAAGATCTGCTTTTTGCTTGTACTGGGTCTCTCTGGTTAGACCAGATCT
GAGCCTGGGAGCTCTCTGGCTAACTAGGGAACCCACTGCTTAAGCCTCAATAAAGCTTGCCTTGAGTGCT
TCAAGTAGTGTGTGCCCGTCTGTTGTGTGACTCTGGTAACTAGAGATCCCTCAGACCCTTTTAGTCAGTG
TGGAAAATCTCTAGCAGTACGTATAGTAGTTCATGTCATCTTATTATTCAGTATTTATAACTTGCAAAGA
AATGAATATCAGAGAGTGAGAGGAACTTGTTTATTGCAGCTTATAATGGTTACAAATAAAGCAATAGCAT
CACAAATTTCACAAATAAAGCATTTTTTTCACTGCATTCTAGTTGTGGTTTGTCCAAACTCATCAATGTA
TCTTATCATGTCTGGCTCTAGCTATCCCGCCCCTAACTCCGCCCATCCCGCCCCTAACTCCGCCCAGTTC
CGCCCATTCTCCGCCCCATGGCTGACTAATTTTTTTTATTTATGCAGAGGCCGAGGCCGCCTCGGCCTCT
GAGCTATTCCAGAAGTAGTGAGGAGGCTTTTTTGGAGGCCTAGGGACGTACCCAATTCGCCCTATAGTGA
GTCGTATTACGCGCGCTCACTGGCCGTCGTTTTACAACGTCGTGACTGGGAAAACCCTGGCGTTACCCAA
CTTAATCGCCTTGCAGCACATCCCCCTTTCGCCAGCTGGCGTAATAGCGAAGAGGCCCGCACCGATCGCC
CTTCCCAACAGTTGCGCAGCCTGAATGGCGAATGGG
[124 nt withheld, positions 8717-8840]
C
[91 nt withheld, positions 8842-8932]
A
[49 nt withheld, positions 8934-8982]
CCTTTGACGTTGGAGTCCACGTTCTTT
[37 nt withheld, positions 9010-9046]
ACCCTATCTCGGTCTATTCTTTTGATTTATAAGGGATTTTGCCGATTTCGGCCTATTGGTTAAAAAATGA
GCTGATTTAACAAAAATTTAACGCGAATTTTAACAAAATATTAACGCTTACAATTTAGGTGGCACTTTTC
GGGGAAATGTGCGCGGAACCCCTATTTGTTTATTTTTCTAAATACATTCAAATATGTATCCGCTCATGAG
ACAATAACCCTGATAAATGCTTCAATAATATTGAAAAAGGAAGAGTATGAGTATTCAACATTTCCGTGTC
GCCCTTATTCCCTTTTTTGCGGCATTTTGCCTTCCTGTTTTTGCTCACCCAGAAACGCTGGTGAAAGTAA
AAGATGCTGAAGATCAGTTGGGTGCACGAGTGGGTTACATCGAACTGGATCTCAACAGCGGTAAGATCCT
TGAGAGTTTTCGCCCCGAAGAACGTTTTCCAATGATGAGCACTTTTAAAGTTCTGCTATGTGGCGCGGTA
TTATCCCGTATTGACGCCGGGCAAGAGCAACTCGGTCGCCGCATACACTATTCTCAGAATGACTTGGTTG
AGTACTCACCAGTCACAGAAAAGCATCTTACGGATGGCATGACAGTAAGAGAATTATGCAGTGCTGCCAT
AACCATGAGTGATAACACTGCGGCCAACTTACTTCTGACAACGATCGGAGGACCGAAGGAGCTAACCGCT
TTTTTGCACAACATGGGGGATCATGTAACTCGCCTTGATCGTTGGGAACCGGAGCTGAATGAAGCCATAC
CAAACGACGAGCGTGACACCACGATGCCTGTAGCAATGGCAACAACGTTGCGCAAACTATTAACTGGCGA
ACTACTTACTCTAGCTTCCCGGCAACAATTAATAGACTGGATGGAGGCGGATAAAGTTGCAGGACCACTT
CTGCGCTCGGCCCTTCCGGCTGGCTGGTTTATTGCTGATAAATCTGGAGCCGGTGAGCGTGGGTCTCGCG
GTATCATTGCAGCACTGGGGCCAGATGGTAAGCCCTCCCGTATCGTAGTTATCTACACGACGGGGAGTCA
GGCAACTATGGATGAACGAAATAGACAGATCGCTGAGATAGGTGCCTCACTGATTAAGCATTGGTAACTG
TCAGACCAAGTTTACTCATATATACTTTAGATTGATTTAAAACTTCATTTTTAATTTAAAAGGATCTAGG
TGAAGATCCTTTTTGATAATCTCATGACCAAAATCCCTTAACGTGAGTTTTCGTTCCACTGAGCGTCAGA
CCCCGTAGAAAAGATCAAAGGATCTTCTTGAGATCCTTTTTTTCTGCGCGTAATCTGCTGCTTGCAAACA
AAAAAACCACCGCTACCAGCGGTGGTTTGTTTGCCGGATCAAGAGCTACCAACTCTTTTTCCGAAGGTAA
CTGGCTTCAGCAGAGCGCAGATACCAAATACTGTTCTTCTAGTGTAGCCGTAGTTAGGCCACCACTTCAA
GAACTCTGTAGCACCGCCTACATACCTCGCTCTGCTAATCCTGTTACCAGTGGCTGCTGCCAGTGGCGAT
AAGTCGTGTCTTACCGGGTTGGACTCAAGACGATAGTTACCGGATAAGGCGCAGCGGTCGGGCTGAACGG
GGGGTTCGTGCACACAGCCCAGCTTGGAGCGAACGACCTACACCGAACTGAGATACCTACAGCGTGAGCT
ATGAGAAAGCGCCACGCTTCCCGAAGGGAGAAAGGCGGACAGGTATCCGGTAAGCGGCAGGGTCGGAACA
GGAGAGCGCACGAGGGAGCTTCCAGGGGGAAACGCCTGGTATCTTTATAGTCCTGTCGGGTTTCGCCACC
TCTGACTTGAGCGTCGATTTTTGTGATGCTCGTCAGGGGGGCGGAGCCTATGGAAAAACGCCAGCAACGC
GGCCTTTTTACGGTTCCTGGCCTTTTGCTGGCCTTTTGCTCACATGTTCTTTCCTGCGTTATCCCCTGAT
TCTGTGGATAACCGTATTACCGCCTTTGAGTGAGCTGATACCGCTCGCCGCAGCCGAACGACCGAGCGCA
GCGAGTCAGTGAGCGAGGAAGCGGAAGAGCGCCCAATACGCAAACCGCCTCTCCCCGCGCGTTGGCCGAT
TCATTAATGCAGCTGGCACGACAGGTTTCCCGACTGGAAAGCGGGCAGTGAGCGCAACGCAATTAATGTG
AGTTAGCTCACTCATTAGGCACCCCAGGCTTTACACTTTATGCTTCCGGCTCGTATGTTGTGTGGAATTG
TGAGCGGATAACAATTTCACACAGGAAACAGCTATGACCATGATTACGCCAAGCGCGCAATTAACCCTCA
CTAAAGGGAACAAAAGCTGGAGCTGCAAGC
Features (pLannotate 1.2.2; 31 found; start..end, strand, type, name):
      5..231     +  promoter       RSV promoter: Rous sarcoma virus enhancer/promoter
    232..412     +  LTR            5' LTR (truncated): truncated 5' long terminal repeat (LTR) from HIV-1
    459..584     +  misc_feature   HIV-1 Ψ: packaging signal of human immunodeficiency virus type 1
    568..931     +  CDS            HIV-1 gag (fragment): gag protein from human immunodeficiency virus 1; gag
   1077..1310    +  misc_feature   RRE: The Rev response element (RRE) of HIV-1 allows for Rev-dependent mRNA export from the nucleus to the cytoplasm.
   1687..1713    +  CDS            Rev (fragment): human immunodeficiency virus 1 (HIV-1) Rev protein; rev; enhances nuclear export of unspliced and incompletely spliced viral mRNAs
   1720..1743    +  promoter       SV40 promoter (fragment): SV40 early promoter
   1744..1815    +  promoter       SV40 promoter (fragment): SV40 enhancer and early promoter
   1839..1974    +  rep_origin     SV40 ori: SV40 origin of replication
   2020..2616    +  CDS            PuroR (fragment): puromycin N-acetyltransferase; pac from Streptomyces; confers resistance to puromycin
   2665..2782    +  misc_feature   cPPT/CTS: central polypurine tract and central termination sequence of HIV-1
   2847..2913    +  CDS            small t antigen (fragment): SV40 (simian virus 40) small t antigen
   2920..4098    +  promoter       EF-1α promoter: strong constitutive promoter for human elongation factor EF-1α
   4115..7132    +  CDS            WDHD1 (fragment): WDHD1_HUMAN - Also known as AND1. Experimental evidence at protein level: Swiss-Prot protein existence level 1. Acts as a replication initiation factor that brings together the MCM2-7 helicase and the DNA polymerase alpha/primase complex in order to initiate DNA replication. From Homo sapiens (Human).
   7148..7201    +  promoter       U6 promoter (fragment): RNA polymerase III promoter for human U6 snRNA
   7243..7831    +  misc_feature   WPRE: woodchuck hepatitis virus posttranscriptional regulatory element
   7882..7901    +  misc_feature   cPPT/CTS (fragment): central polypurine tract and central termination sequence of HIV-1
   7903..8136    +  LTR            3' LTR (ΔU3): self-inactivating 3' long terminal repeat (LTR) from HIV-1
   8214..8335    +  polyA_signal   SV40 poly(A) signal: SV40 polyadenylation signal
   8375..8510    +  rep_origin     SV40 ori: SV40 origin of replication
   8531..8549    -  promoter       T7 promoter: promoter for bacteriophage T7 RNA polymerase
   8557..8712    +  CDS            lacZα (fragment): LacZα fragment of β-galactosidase; lacZ fragment
   8717..9145    +  rep_origin     f1 ori (sequence partly withheld): f1 bacteriophage origin of replication; arrow indicates direction of (+) strand synthesis
   9198..9302    +  promoter       AmpR promoter: bla
   9303..10163   +  CDS            AmpR: β-lactamase; bla; confers resistance to ampicillin, carbenicillin, and related antibiotics
  10334..10922   +  rep_origin     ori: high-copy-number ColE1/pMB1/pBR322/pUC origin of replication
  11105..11197   +  CDS            lacI (fragment): lac repressor; lacI; The lac repressor binds to the lac operator to inhibit transcription in E. coli. This inhibition can be relieved by adding lactose or isopropyl-β-D-thiogalactopyranoside (IPTG).
  11210..11231   +  protein_bind   CAP binding site: CAP binding activates transcription in the presence of cAMP. E. coli catabolite activator protein
  11246..11276   +  promoter       lac promoter: promoter for the E. coli lac operon
  11280..11302   +  protein_bind   lac operator (fragment): The lac repressor binds to the lac operator to inhibit transcription in E. coli. This inhibition can be relieved by adding lactose or isopropyl-β-D-thiogalactopyranoside (IPTG). lac repressor encoded by lacI
  11345..11363   +  promoter       T3 promoter: promoter for bacteriophage T3 RNA polymerase
