[The description below was written by a language model from this plasmid's Addgene catalogue record and pLannotate feature annotations shown in this document.]
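Description:
TFORF1796 is a third-generation-style, self-inactivating lentiviral expression plasmid built on the pLX_TRC317 backbone and carrying the human WDHD1 open reading frame (also known as AND-1 or CTF4). It belongs to a barcoded collection of transcription factor ORF vectors. In bacteria it is maintained through a high-copy ColE1/pUC-type origin and selected with ampicillin via the β-lactamase gene. An f1 origin and remnants of a lac/lacZα cloning region flanked by T7 and T3 promoters are also present in the backbone. The depositor warns that the plasmid can recombine, as is common for LTR-containing vectors.

The viral portion begins with an RSV promoter fused to a truncated HIV-1 5' LTR, which drives genomic RNA production in packaging cells. This is followed by the Ψ packaging signal with a gag fragment, then the RRE for Rev-dependent nuclear export. An SV40 early promoter/origin segment drives the puromycin N-acetyltransferase gene for selecting transduced mammalian cells. Next comes a cPPT/CTS element, which aids nuclear import of the viral genome. The EF-1α promoter then drives constitutive expression of WDHD1, and a WPRE downstream enhances transcript stability and expression. The cassette ends with a ΔU3 3' LTR, which inactivates the LTR promoter after integration, and an SV40 poly(A) signal lies just beyond it.

According to the record, each vector in the collection carries a unique 24-bp barcode that identifies the ORF in pooled overexpression screens. The barcode is not annotated in the feature table, although it may lie in the short region between the ORF and the WPRE, where only a small U6 promoter fragment is called. The annotated sequence length matches the stated backbone plus insert.
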