Addgene plasmid #143316: TFORF1796
Purpose: Lentiviral vector for overexpressing transcription factor ORFs with unique 24-bp barcodes. Barcodes facilitate identification of transcription factors in pooled screens.
Depositing lab: Feng Zhang. Depositing organization: Broad Institute. Publication: A transcription factor atlas of directed differentiation. Joung J, Ma S, Tay T, Geiger-Schuller KR, Kirchgatterer PC, Verdine VK, Guo B, Arias-Garcia MA, Allen WE, Singh A, Kuksenko O, Abudayyeh OO, Gootenberg JS, Fu Z, Macrae RK, Buenrostro JD, Regev A, Zhang F. Cell. 2023 Jan 5;186(1):209-229.e26. doi: 10.1016/j.cell.2022.11.026. PubMed 36608654.
Backbone
  Vector backbone: pLX_TRC317
  Backbone manufacturer: Broad Institute Genetic Perturbation Platform
  Backbone size w/o insert (bp): 8264
  Vector type: Mammalian Expression, Lentiviral
  Selectable markers: Puromycin
Growth in bacteria
  Bacterial resistance: Ampicillin, 100 μg/mL
  Growth temperature: 30°C
  Growth strain: DH5alpha
  Copy number: High Copy
Gene/Insert
  Gene/Insert name: WDHD1
  Species: H. sapiens (human)
  Insert size (bp): 3122
  Entrez Gene: WDHD1 (a.k.a. AND-1, AND1, CHTF4, CTF4)
  Promoter: EF1a
  Cloning method: Unknown
  Sequencing primers: 5′ GGGTGGAGACTGAAGTTAGGCCAG; 3′ CACATAGCGTAAAAGGAGCAACATAG
Terms and licenses: Academic/Nonprofit Terms; Industry Terms: Not Available to Industry
Depositor comments: NM_001008396,ENST00000420358 . The transcription factor ORF portion of this plasmid was synthesized by Genewiz. Please test multiple small colonies in case of plasmid recombination. To make this collection available in a timely manner, a portion of this collection was not fully sequenced by Addgene. If an Addgene verified full plasmid sequence is not available, please contact us prior to placing an order to request the full sequence.
How to cite: TFORF1796 was a gift from Feng Zhang (Addgene plasmid # 143316 ; http://n2t.net/addgene:143316 ; RRID:Addgene_143316)
