>Addgene plasmid #143316 | TFORF1796 | depositor partial sequence | sequence record 282086 | Insert
ACCGCCACCATGGATAGCAGCCAACAGAAAACATTTCGAGGACATGATGCCCCTGTTTTAAGTCTTTCCT
TTGATCCTAAGGACATCTTTCTGGCATCAGCTAGTTGTGATGGATCTGTCAGAGTGTGGCAAATTTCAGA
TCAGACATGTGCTATTAGTTGGCCACTGCTACAAAAATGCAACGATGTGATAAATGCAAAATCAATCTGC
AGACTTGCTTGGCAGCCAAAAAGTGGGAAGTTACTGGCAATTCCTGTGGAAAAATCTGTTAAGCTATATA
GAAGAGAATCTTGGAGTCATCAATTTGATCTTTCAGATAATTTCATCTCTCAGACCCTCAATATAGTAAC
CTGGTCTCCCTGTGGGCAATATTTAGCTGCAGGTAGTATTAATGGTCTAATCATAGTTTGGAATGTGGAA
ACCAAAGACTGCATGGAAAGGGTGAAACATGAGAAAGGTTATGCAATTTGTGGTCTGGCATGGCATCCTA
CTTGTGGTCGAATATCGTATACTGATGCGGAAGGAAATCTAGGGCTTCTAGAGAATGTTTGTGACCCCAG
TGGAAAGACATCAAGCAGTAAGGTATCTAGCAGAGTGGAAAAGGATTATAATGATCTTTTTGATGGAGAT
GATATGAGTAATGCTGGTGATTTTCTAAATGACAATGCAGTTGAGATCCCTTCTTTTTCAAAAGGGATTA
TAAATGATGATGAGGATGATGAAGACCTCATGATGGCTTCAGGTCGTCCTAGACAGCGAAGTCACATCCT
AGAAGATGATGAAAACTCAGTTGATATTTCAATGCTAAAAACTGGTTCTAGTCTTCTCAAAGAGGAGGAG
GAAGATGGTCAAGAAGGCAGCATTCACAATCTACCACTTGTAACATCCCAAAGGCCATTTTATGATGGAC
CCATGCCAACTCCCCGGCAAAAGCCATTTCAGTCAGGTTCTACACCGTTGCATCTCACTCACAGATTCAT
GGTGTGGAACTCTATTGGAATTATTCGCTGCTATAATGATGAGCAAGACAATGCCATAGATGTGGAGTTC
CATGATACCTCCATACACCATGCAACACACTTATCAAACACTTTGAATTATACAATAGCAGATCTTTCCC
ACGAAGCTATTTTGTTGGCATGTGAAAGCACTGATGAACTAGCAAGCAAGCTTCACTGCCTGCACTTTAG
TTCTTGGGATTCAAGCAAAGAGTGGATAATAGACTTGCCTCAGAATGAGGATATTGAAGCCATATGTCTC
GGTCAAGGATGGGCTGCTGCCGCTACTAGTGCCCTGCTTCTTCGATTGTTTACTATTGGAGGGGTTCAAA
AAGAGGTATTCAGCCTTGCTGGACCTGTGGTGTCAATGGCAGGACATGGAGAACAGCTTTTCATTGTTTA
TCACAGAGGTACAGGATTTGATGGGGATCAGTGCCTTGGAGTTCAACTGCTAGAGCTGGGGAAAAAGAAA
AAACAAATTTTGCATGGTGACCCTCTTCCTCTTACAAGGAAATCCTACCTTGCATGGATTGGGTTTTCAG
CTGAAGGTACCCCTTGTTACGTGGATTCAGAAGGAATTGTTCGAATGCTTAACAGAGGACTTGGTAATAC
GTGGACTCCTATATGTAATACAAGAGAGCACTGCAAAGGAAAATCTGATCACTACTGGGTGGTTGGTATC
CATGAAAATCCCCAGCAACTAAGGTGCATTCCTTGTAAAGGTTCTCGGTTTCCCCCAACCCTTCCACGCC
CTGCTGTTGCTATATTATCCTTTAAGCTTCCTTACTGTCAGATTGCAACAGAGAAAGGACAAATGGAGGA
GCAATTTTGGCGTTCAGTTATATTTCACAACCACCTTGATTATTTAGCTAAAAATGGTTATGAATATGAA
GAGAGCACTAAAAATCAAGCAACAAAAGAGCAACAGGAACTTTTAATGAAAATGCTTGCGCTTTCTTGTA
AACTGGAGCGAGAATTCCGTTGTGTGGAACTTGCTGATCTAATGACTCAAAATGCTGTGAATTTAGCCAT
TAAATATGCTTCTCGCTCTCGGAAATTAATACTGGCTCAAAAACTAAGTGAACTGGCTGTAGAGAAGGCA
GCCGAATTGACAGCAACCCAGGTGGAAGAGGAAGAAGAAGAAGAAGATTTCAGAAAAAAGCTGAATGCTG
GTTACAGCAATACTGCTACAGAGTGGAGCCAACCAAGGTTCAGAAATCAAGTTGAAGAAGATGCTGAGGA
CAGTGGAGAAGCTGATGATGAAGAAAAACCAGAAATACATAAGCCTGGACAGAACTCGTTTTCCAAAAGT
ACAAATTCCTCTGATGTTTCAGCTAAGTCAGGTGCAGTTACCTTTAGCAGCCAAGGACGAGTAAATCCCT
TTAAGGTATCAGCCAGTTCCAAAGAACCAGCCATGTCAATGAATTCAGCACGTTCAACTAATATTTTAGA
CAATATGGGCAAATCATCCAAGAAATCCACTGCACTTAGTCGAACTACAAATAATGAAAAGTCTCCCATT
ATAAAGCCTCTGATTCCAAAGCCGAAGCCTAAGCAGGCATCTGCAGCATCCTATTTCCAGAAAAGAAATT
CTCAAACTAATAAAACTGAGGAAGTGAAAGAAGAAAATCTTAAAAATGTATTATCTGAAACCCCAGCTAT
ATGTCCTCCTCAAAACACTGAAAACCAAAGGCCAAAGACCGGGTTCCAGATGTGGTTAGAAGAAAATAGA
AGTAATATTTTGTCTGACAATCCTGACTTTTCAGATGAAGCAGACATAATAAAAGAAGGAATGATTCGAT
TTAGAGTATTGTCAACTGAAGAAAGAAAGGTGTGGGCTAACAAAGCCAAAGGAGAAACGGCAAGTGAAGG
AACTGAAGCAAAGAAGCGAAAACGTGTGGTTGATGAAAGTGATGAAACAGAAAACCAGGAAGAAAAAGCA
AAAGAGAACCTGAATTTGTCTAAAAAGCAGAAACCTTTAGATTTTTCTACAAATCAGAAACTATCAGCTT
TTGCATTTAAGCAGGAGTAGTAATGAACTAGTCCGTAACTTGAAAGTATTTCGATTTCTTGGCTTTATAT
ATCTTGTGGAAAGGACGACGAAGGGCCGAATGTATGTGAGAG
