>Addgene plasmid #143316 | TFORF1796 | depositor partial sequence | sequence record 282087 | Barcode
CGAAGGGCCGAATGTATGTGAGAG
